Addgene plasmid #219338: SFFV-ATOH8-Brd 420
Purpose: Transcription factor ATOH8 with a specific barcode assigned.
Depositing lab: Filipe Pereira. Depositing organization: Center for Neuroscience and Cell Biology, University of Coimbra. Publication: A combinatorial transcription factor screening platform for immune cell reprogramming. Kurochkin I, Altman AR, Caiado I, Pertiga-Cabral D, Halitzki E, Minaeva M, Zimmermannova O, Henriques-Oliveira L, Klein D, Nair M, Oliveira D, Cajal LR, Knittel R, Feick C, Ringner M, Martin M, Cirovic B, Pires CF, Rosa FF, Sitnicka E, Theis FJ, Pereira CF. Cell Syst. 2026 Jan 21;17(1):101457. doi: 10.1016/j.cels.2025.101457. Epub 2026 Jan 14. PubMed 41539305.
Backbone
  Vector backbone: SFFV-MCS
  Backbone size w/o insert (bp): 6638
  Vector type: Lentiviral
Growth in bacteria
  Bacterial resistance: Ampicillin, 100 μg/mL
  Growth temperature: 37°C
  Growth strain: NEB Stable
  Copy number: High Copy
Gene/Insert
  Gene/Insert name: ATOH8
  Species: H. sapiens (human)
  Insert size (bp): 966
  Entrez Gene: ATOH8 (a.k.a. HATH6, bHLHa21)
  Promoter: The spleen focus-forming virus (SFFV) promoter
  Cloning method: Restriction Enzyme; 5′ cloning site Bsp119I (not destroyed); 3′ cloning site BstHI (not destroyed)
Terms and licenses: Academic/Nonprofit Terms; Industry Terms: Not Available to Industry
Depositor comments: Barcode sequence cloned into XbaI restriction site. Design of plasmid is as follows: SFFV-[TF sequence]-WPRE-[Barcode sequence].
How to cite: SFFV-ATOH8-Brd 420 was a gift from Filipe Pereira (Addgene plasmid # 219338 ; http://n2t.net/addgene:219338 ; RRID:Addgene_219338)
