[The description below was written by a language model from this plasmid's Addgene catalogue record and pLannotate feature annotations shown in this document.]
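Description:
SFFV-ATOH8-Brd 420 is a lentiviral expression plasmid built on the SFFV-MCS backbone, carrying the human bHLH transcription factor ATOH8 (also known as HATH6 or bHLHa21) together with a construct-specific DNA barcode. It is propagated in E. coli as a high-copy plasmid through a ColE1/pUC-type origin and selected with ampicillin via the β-lactamase gene. The backbone also retains an f1 origin, remnants of the lacZα/lac promoter region, and T7 and T3 promoters typical of a pBluescript-derived scaffold.

The transfer cassette has a third-generation, self-inactivating layout. An RSV promoter drives a truncated HIV-1 5' LTR, which allows Tat-independent production of the genomic RNA. This is followed by the Ψ packaging signal with a partial gag sequence, the Rev response element for Rev-dependent nuclear export, and the cPPT/CTS, which aids nuclear import of the reverse-transcribed genome. Within the provirus, the spleen focus-forming virus LTR promoter drives the ATOH8 coding sequence, which sits between multiple-cloning-site remnants. A WPRE downstream enhances transcript stability and expression. According to the depositor, the barcode was cloned into an XbaI site after the WPRE, giving the order SFFV–TF–WPRE–barcode; the barcode itself is not annotated in the feature table. A ΔU3 3' LTR closes the viral unit, and an SV40 polyadenylation signal and SV40 origin lie beyond it. No mammalian selection marker or fluorescent reporter is annotated.

The plasmid belongs to a barcoded transcription factor collection for combinatorial screening in immune cell reprogramming. In that setting, a barcode placed inside the transcribed region presumably lets the delivered factors be identified from sequencing readouts.
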