Features (pLannotate 1.2.2; 29 found; start..end, strand, type, name):
     94..112     -  promoter       T7 promoter: promoter for bacteriophage T7 RNA polymerase
    120..275     +  CDS            lacZα (fragment): LacZα fragment of β-galactosidase; lacZ fragment
    280..708     +  rep_origin     f1 ori (sequence partly withheld): f1 bacteriophage origin of replication; arrow indicates direction of (+) strand synthesis
    761..865     +  promoter       AmpR promoter: bla
    866..1726    +  CDS            AmpR: β-lactamase; bla; confers resistance to ampicillin, carbenicillin, and related antibiotics
   1897..2485    +  rep_origin     ori: high-copy-number ColE1/pMB1/pBR322/pUC origin of replication
   2668..2760    +  CDS            lacI (fragment): lac repressor; lacI; The lac repressor binds to the lac operator to inhibit transcription in E. coli. This inhibition can be relieved by adding lactose or isopropyl-β-D-thiogalactopyranoside (IPTG).
   2773..2794    +  protein_bind   CAP binding site: CAP binding activates transcription in the presence of cAMP. E. coli catabolite activator protein
   2809..2839    +  promoter       lac promoter: promoter for the E. coli lac operon
   2847..2863    +  protein_bind   lac operator: The lac repressor binds to the lac operator to inhibit transcription in E. coli. This inhibition can be relieved by adding lactose or isopropyl-β-D-thiogalactopyranoside (IPTG). lac repressor encoded by lacI
   2908..2926    +  promoter       T3 promoter: promoter for bacteriophage T3 RNA polymerase
   2954..3180    +  promoter       RSV promoter: Rous sarcoma virus enhancer/promoter
   3181..3361    +  LTR            5' LTR (truncated): truncated 5' long terminal repeat (LTR) from HIV-1
   3408..3533    +  misc_feature   HIV-1 Ψ: packaging signal of human immunodeficiency virus type 1
   3517..3880    +  CDS            HIV-1 gag (fragment): gag protein from human immunodeficiency virus 1; gag
   4026..4259    +  misc_feature   RRE: The Rev response element (RRE) of HIV-1 allows for Rev-dependent mRNA export from the nucleus to the cytoplasm.
   4636..4736    +  CDS            Rev (fragment): human immunodeficiency virus 1 (HIV-1) Rev protein; rev; enhances nuclear export of unspliced and incompletely spliced viral mRNAs
   4755..4872    +  misc_feature   cPPT/CTS: central polypurine tract and central termination sequence of HIV-1
   4906..5307    +  promoter       SFFV promoter: spleen focus-forming virus long terminal repeat (LTR) promoter
   5317..5340    +  misc_feature   MCS (fragment): pBluescript multiple cloning site
   5365..6327    +  CDS            ATOH8: ATOH8_HUMAN - Also known as ATH6, BHLHA21. Experimental evidence at protein level: Swiss-Prot protein existence level 1. Transcription factor that binds a palindromic (canonical) core consensus DNA sequence 5'-CANNTG- 3' known as an E-box element, possibly as a heterodimer with other bHLH proteins (PubMed:24236640). Regulates endothelial cell proliferation, migration and tube-like structures formation (PubMed:24463812). Modulates endothelial cell differentiation through NOS3 (PubMed:24463812). May be implicated in specification and differentiation of neuronal cell lineages in the brain (By sim
   6338..6363    +  misc_feature   MCS (fragment): pBluescript multiple cloning site
   6363..6422    +  CDS            S (fragment): HBSAG_WHV6 - Experimental evidence at transcript level: Swiss-Prot protein existence level 2. The middle envelope protein plays an important role in the budding of the virion. It is involved in the induction of budding in a nucleocapsid independent way. In this process the majority of envelope proteins bud to form subviral lipoprotein particles of 22 nm of diameter that do not contain a nucleocapsid (By similarity). From Woodchuck hepatitis B virus (isolate w64/pWS23) (WHV).
   6554..6957    +  misc_feature   WPRE: woodchuck hepatitis virus posttranscriptional regulatory element
   7015..7074    +  CDS            nef (fragment): NEF_HV1Z2 - Experimental evidence at protein level: Swiss-Prot protein existence level 1. Extracellular Nef protein targets CD4(+) T-lymphocytes for apoptosis by interacting with CXCR4 surface receptors. From Human immunodeficiency virus type 1 group M subtype D (isolate Z2/CDC-Z34) (HIV-1).
   7076..7309    +  LTR            3' LTR (ΔU3): self-inactivating 3' long terminal repeat (LTR) from HIV-1
   7381..7502    +  polyA_signal   SV40 poly(A) signal: SV40 polyadenylation signal
   7521..7542    +  rep_origin     SV40 ori (fragment): SV40 origin of replication
   7542..73      +  rep_origin     SV40 ori (across the origin): SV40 origin of replication
>Addgene plasmid #219338 | SFFV-ATOH8-Brd 420 | addgene full sequence | sequence record 449079 | Addgene NGS Result
ATTTATGCAGAGGCCGAGGCCGCCTCGGCCTCTGAGCTATTCCAGAAGTAGTGAGGAGGCTTTTTTGGAG
GCCTAGGGACGTACCCAATTCGCCCTATAGTGAGTCGTATTACGCGCGCTCACTGGCCGTCGTTTTACAA
CGTCGTGACTGGGAAAACCCTGGCGTTACCCAACTTAATCGCCTTGCAGCACATCCCCCTTTCGCCAGCT
GGCGTAATAGCGAAGAGGCCCGCACCGATCGCCCTTCCCAACAGTTGCGCAGCCTGAATGGCGAATGGG
[124 nt withheld, positions 280-403]
C
[91 nt withheld, positions 405-495]
A
[49 nt withheld, positions 497-545]
CCTTTGACGTTGGAGTCCACGTTCTTT
[37 nt withheld, positions 573-609]
ACCCTATCTCGGTCTATTCTTTTGATTTATAAGGGATTTTGCCGATTTCGGCCTATTGGTTAAAAAATGA
GCTGATTTAACAAAAATTTAACGCGAATTTTAACAAAATATTAACGCTTACAATTTAGGTGGCACTTTTC
GGGGAAATGTGCGCGGAACCCCTATTTGTTTATTTTTCTAAATACATTCAAATATGTATCCGCTCATGAG
ACAATAACCCTGATAAATGCTTCAATAATATTGAAAAAGGAAGAGTATGAGTATTCAACATTTCCGTGTC
GCCCTTATTCCCTTTTTTGCGGCATTTTGCCTTCCTGTTTTTGCTCACCCAGAAACGCTGGTGAAAGTAA
AAGATGCTGAAGATCAGTTGGGTGCACGAGTGGGTTACATCGAACTGGATCTCAACAGCGGTAAGATCCT
TGAGAGTTTTCGCCCCGAAGAACGTTTTCCAATGATGAGCACTTTTAAAGTTCTGCTATGTGGCGCGGTA
TTATCCCGTATTGACGCCGGGCAAGAGCAACTCGGTCGCCGCATACACTATTCTCAGAATGACTTGGTTG
AGTACTCACCAGTCACAGAAAAGCATCTTACGGATGGCATGACAGTAAGAGAATTATGCAGTGCTGCCAT
AACCATGAGTGATAACACTGCGGCCAACTTACTTCTGACAACGATCGGAGGACCGAAGGAGCTAACCGCT
TTTTTGCACAACATGGGGGATCATGTAACTCGCCTTGATCGTTGGGAACCGGAGCTGAATGAAGCCATAC
CAAACGACGAGCGTGACACCACGATGCCTGTAGCAATGGCAACAACGTTGCGCAAACTATTAACTGGCGA
ACTACTTACTCTAGCTTCCCGGCAACAATTAATAGACTGGATGGAGGCGGATAAAGTTGCAGGACCACTT
CTGCGCTCGGCCCTTCCGGCTGGCTGGTTTATTGCTGATAAATCTGGAGCCGGTGAGCGTGGGTCTCGCG
GTATCATTGCAGCACTGGGGCCAGATGGTAAGCCCTCCCGTATCGTAGTTATCTACACGACGGGGAGTCA
GGCAACTATGGATGAACGAAATAGACAGATCGCTGAGATAGGTGCCTCACTGATTAAGCATTGGTAACTG
TCAGACCAAGTTTACTCATATATACTTTAGATTGATTTAAAACTTCATTTTTAATTTAAAAGGATCTAGG
TGAAGATCCTTTTTGATAATCTCATGACCAAAATCCCTTAACGTGAGTTTTCGTTCCACTGAGCGTCAGA
CCCCGTAGAAAAGATCAAAGGATCTTCTTGAGATCCTTTTTTTCTGCGCGTAATCTGCTGCTTGCAAACA
AAAAAACCACCGCTACCAGCGGTGGTTTGTTTGCCGGATCAAGAGCTACCAACTCTTTTTCCGAAGGTAA
CTGGCTTCAGCAGAGCGCAGATACCAAATACTGTTCTTCTAGTGTAGCCGTAGTTAGGCCACCACTTCAA
GAACTCTGTAGCACCGCCTACATACCTCGCTCTGCTAATCCTGTTACCAGTGGCTGCTGCCAGTGGCGAT
AAGTCGTGTCTTACCGGGTTGGACTCAAGACGATAGTTACCGGATAAGGCGCAGCGGTCGGGCTGAACGG
GGGGTTCGTGCACACAGCCCAGCTTGGAGCGAACGACCTACACCGAACTGAGATACCTACAGCGTGAGCT
ATGAGAAAGCGCCACGCTTCCCGAAGGGAGAAAGGCGGACAGGTATCCGGTAAGCGGCAGGGTCGGAACA
GGAGAGCGCACGAGGGAGCTTCCAGGGGGAAACGCCTGGTATCTTTATAGTCCTGTCGGGTTTCGCCACC
TCTGACTTGAGCGTCGATTTTTGTGATGCTCGTCAGGGGGGCGGAGCCTATGGAAAAACGCCAGCAACGC
GGCCTTTTTACGGTTCCTGGCCTTTTGCTGGCCTTTTGCTCACATGTTCTTTCCTGCGTTATCCCCTGAT
TCTGTGGATAACCGTATTACCGCCTTTGAGTGAGCTGATACCGCTCGCCGCAGCCGAACGACCGAGCGCA
GCGAGTCAGTGAGCGAGGAAGCGGAAGAGCGCCCAATACGCAAACCGCCTCTCCCCGCGCGTTGGCCGAT
TCATTAATGCAGCTGGCACGACAGGTTTCCCGACTGGAAAGCGGGCAGTGAGCGCAACGCAATTAATGTG
AGTTAGCTCACTCATTAGGCACCCCAGGCTTTACACTTTATGCTTCCGGCTCGTATGTTGTGTGGAATTG
TGAGCGGATAACAATTTCACACAGGAAACAGCTATGACCATGATTACGCCAAGCGCGCAATTAACCCTCA
CTAAAGGGAACAAAAGCTGGAGCTGCAAGCTTAATGTAGTCTTATGCAATACTCTTGTAGTCTTGCAACA
TGGTAACGATGAGTTAGCAACATGCCTTACAAGGAGAGAAAAAGCACCGTGCATGCCGATTGGTGGAAGT
AAGGTGGTACGATCGTGCCTTATTAGGAAGGCAACAGACGGGTCTGACATGGATTGGACGAACCACTGAA
TTGCCGCATTGCAGAGATATTGTATTTAAGTGCCTAGCTCGATACATAAACGGGTCTCTCTGGTTAGACC
AGATCTGAGCCTGGGAGCTCTCTGGCTAACTAGGGAACCCACTGCTTAAGCCTCAATAAAGCTTGCCTTG
AGTGCTTCAAGTAGTGTGTGCCCGTCTGTTGTGTGACTCTGGTAACTAGAGATCCCTCAGACCCTTTTAG
TCAGTGTGGAAAATCTCTAGCAGTGGCGCCCGAACAGGGACTTGAAAGCGAAAGGGAAACCAGAGGAGCT
CTCTCGACGCAGGACTCGGCTTGCTGAAGCGCGCACGGCAAGAGGCGAGGGGCGGCGACTGGTGAGTACG
CCAAAAATTTTGACTAGCGGAGGCTAGAAGGAGAGAGATGGGTGCGAGAGCGTCAGTATTAAGCGGGGGA
GAATTAGATCGCGATGGGAAAAAATTCGGTTAAGGCCAGGGGGAAAGAAAAAATATAAATTAAAACATAT
AGTATGGGCAAGCAGGGAGCTAGAACGATTCGCAGTTAATCCTGGCCTGTTAGAAACATCAGAAGGCTGT
AGACAAATACTGGGACAGCTACAACCATCCCTTCAGACAGGATCAGAAGAACTTAGATCATTATATAATA
CAGTAGCAACCCTCTATTGTGTGCATCAAAGGATAGAGATAAAAGACACCAAGGAAGCTTTAGACAAGAT
AGAGGAAGAGCAAAACAAAAGTAAGACCACCGCACAGCAAGCGGCCGCTGATCTTCAGACCTGGAGGAGG
AGATATGAGGGACAATTGGAGAAGTGAATTATATAAATATAAAGTAGTAAAAATTGAACCATTAGGAGTA
GCACCCACCAAGGCAAAGAGAAGAGTGGTGCAGAGAGAAAAAAGAGCAGTGGGAATAGGAGCTTTGTTCC
TTGGGTTCTTGGGAGCAGCAGGAAGCACTATGGGCGCAGCGTCAATGACGCTGACGGTACAGGCCAGACA
ATTATTGTCTGGTATAGTGCAGCAGCAGAACAATTTGCTGAGGGCTATTGAGGCGCAACAGCATCTGTTG
CAACTCACAGTCTGGGGCATCAAGCAGCTCCAGGCAAGAATCCTGGCTGTGGAAAGATACCTAAAGGATC
AACAGCTCCTGGGGATTTGGGGTTGCTCTGGAAAACTCATTTGCACCACTGCTGTGCCTTGGAATGCTAG
TTGGAGTAATAAATCTCTGGAACAGATTTGGAATCACACGACCTGGATGGAGTGGGACAGAGAAATTAAC
AATTACACAAGCTTAATACACTCCTTAATTGAAGAATCGCAAAACCAGCAAGAAAAGAATGAACAAGAAT
TATTGGAATTAGATAAATGGGCAAGTTTGTGGAATTGGTTTAACATAACAAATTGGCTGTGGTATATAAA
ATTATTCATAATGATAGTAGGAGGCTTGGTAGGTTTAAGAATAGTTTTTGCTGTACTTTCTATAGTGAAT
AGAGTTAGGCAGGGATATTCACCATTATCGTTTCAGACCCACCTCCCAACCCCGAGGGGACCCGACAGGC
CCGAAGGAATAGAAGAAGAAGGTGGAGAGAGAGACAGAGACAGATCCATTCGATTAGTGAACGGATCTCG
ACGGTATCGGTTAACTTTTAAAAGAAAAGGGGGGATTGGGGGGTACAGTGCAGGGGAAAGAATAGTAGAC
ATAATAGCAACAGACATACAAACTAAAGAATTACAAAAACAAATTACAAAAATTCAAAATTTTATCGATC
ACGAGACTAGCCTCGAGCTGGCTGCAGTAACGCCATTTTGCAAGGCATGGAAAAATACCAAACCAAGAAT
AGAGAAGTTCAGATCAAGGGCGGGTACATGAAAATAGCTAACGTTGGGCCAAACAGGATATCTGCGGTGA
GCAGTTTCGGCCCCGGCCCGGGGCCAAGAACAGATGGTCACCGCAGTTTCGGCCCCGGCCCGAGGCCAAG
AACAGATGGTCCCCAGATATGGCCCAACCCTCAGCAGTTTCTTAAGACCCATCAGATGTTTCCAGGCTCC
CCCAAGGACCTGAAATGACCCTGCGCCTTATTTGAATTAACCAATCAGCCTGCTTCTCGCTTCTGTTCGC
GCGCTTCTGCTTCCCGAGCTCTATAAAAGAGCTCACAACCCCTCACTCGGCGCGCCAGTCCTCCGACAGA
CTGAGTCGGCCGGTCGAATCAAGCTTATCGATACCGTCGACGGATCCGCTAGCCCGCGGTTCGAAATGAA
GCACATCCCGGTCCTCGAGGACGGGCCGTGGAAGACCGTGTGCGTGAAGGAGCTGAACGGCCTTAAGAAG
CTCAAGCGGAAAGGCAAGGAGCCGGCGCGGCGCGCGAACGGCTATAAAACTTTCCGACTGGACTTGGAAG
CGCCCGAGCCCCGCGCCGTAGCCACCAACGGGCTGCGGGACAGGACCCATCGGCTGCAGCCGGTCCCGGT
ACCGGTGCCGGTGCCAGTCCCAGTGGCGCCGGCCGTTCCCCCAAGAGGGGGCACGGACACAGCCGGGGAG
CGCGGGGGCTCTCGGGCGCCCGAGGTCTCCGACGCGCGGAAACGCTGCTTCGCCCTAGGCGCAGTGGGGC
CAGGACTCCCCACGCCGCCGCCGCCGCCGCCTCCTGCGCCCCAGAGCCAGGCACCTGGGGGCCCAGAGGC
ACAGCCTTTCCGGGAGCCGGGTCTGCGTCCTCGCATCTTGCTGTGCGCACCGCCCGCGCGCCCCGCGCCG
TCAGCACCCCCAGCACCGCCAGCGCCCCCGGAGTCCACTGTGCGCCCTGCGCCCCCGACGCGCCCCGGGG
AAAGTTCCTACTCGTCAATTTCACACGTAATTTACAATAACCACCAGGATTCCTCCGCGTCGCCTAGGAA
ACGACCGGGCGAAGCGACTGCCGCCTCCTCCGAGATCAAAGCCCTGCAGCAGACCCGGAGGCTCCTGGCG
AACGCCAGGGAGCGGACGCGGGTGCACACCATCAGCGCAGCCTTCGAGGCGCTCAGGAAGCAGGTGCCGT
GCTACTCATATGGGCAGAAGCTGTCCAAACTGGCCATCCTGAGGATCGCCTGTAACTACATCCTGTCCCT
GGCGCGGCTGGCTGACCTTGACTACAGTGCCGACCACAGCAACCTCAGCTTCTCCGAGTGTGTGCAGCGC
TGCACCCGCACCCTGCAGGCCGAGGGACGTGCCAAGAAGCGCAAGGAGTAGACCGGTCGGATCCCCCGGG
CTGCAGGAATTCGAGCATCTTACCGCCATTTATTCCCATATTTGTTCTGTTTTTCTTGATTTGGGTATAC
ATTTAAATGTTAATAAAACAAAATGGTGGGGCAATCATTTACATTTTTAGGGATATGTAATTACTAGTTC
AGGTGTATTGCCACAAGACAAACATGTTAAGAAACTTTCCCGTTATTTACGCTCTGTTCCTGTTAATCAA
CCTCTGGATTACAAAATTTGTGAAAGATTGACTGATATTCTTAACTATGTTGCTCCTTTTACGCTGTGTG
GATATGCTGCTTTAATGCCTCTGTATCATGCTATTGCTTCCCGTACGGCTTTCGTTTTCTCCTCCTTGTA
TAAATCCTGGTTGCTGTCTCTTTATGAGGAGTTGTGGCCCGTTGTCCGTCAACGTGGCGTGGTGTGCTCT
GTGTTTGCTGACGCAACCCCCACTGGCTGGGGCATTGCCACCACCTGTCAACTCCTTTCTGGGACTTTCG
CTTTCCCCCTCCCGATCGCCACGGCAGAACTCATCGCCGCCTGCCTTGCCCGCTGCTGGACAGGGGCTAG
GTTGCTGGGCACTGATAATTCCGTGGTGTTGTCGGGGAAGCTGACGTCCTTTGCAATTCGATATCAAGCT
GTACCTTCTAGATGTACAGTTTTCATAGCGCTTCTAGACCAATGACTTACAAGGCAGCTGTAGATCTTAG
CCACTTTTTAAAAGAAAAGGGGGGACTGGAAGGGCTAATTCACTCCCAACGAAGACAAGATCTGCTTTTT
GCTTGTACTGGGTCTCTCTGGTTAGACCAGATCTGAGCCTGGGAGCTCTCTGGCTAACTAGGGAACCCAC
TGCTTAAGCCTCAATAAAGCTTGCCTTGAGTGCTTCAAGTAGTGTGTGCCCGTCTGTTGTGTGACTCTGG
TAACTAGAGATCCCTCAGACCCTTTTAGTCAGTGTGGAAAATCTCTAGCAGTAGTAGTTCATGTCATCTT
ATTATTCAGTATTTATAACTTGCAAAGAAATGAATATCAGAGAGTGAGAGGAACTTGTTTATTGCAGCTT
ATAATGGTTACAAATAAAGCAATAGCATCACAAATTTCACAAATAAAGCATTTTTTTCACTGCATTCTAG
TTGTGGTTTGTCCAAACTCATCAATGTATCTTATCATGTCTGGCTCTAGCTATCCCGCCCCTAACTCCGC
CCATCCCGCCCCTAACTCCGCCCAGTTCCGCCCATTCTCCGCCCCATGGCTGACTAATTTTTTTT
