>Addgene plasmid #219338 | SFFV-ATOH8-Brd 420 | depositor partial sequence | sequence record 428494 | TF ORF
ATGAAGCACATCCCGGTCCTCGAGGACGGGCCGTGGAAGACCGTGTGCGTGAAGGAGCTGAACGGCCTTA
AGAAGCTCAAGCGGAAAGGCAAGGAGCCGGCGCGGCGCGCGAACGGCTATAAAACTTTCCGACTGGACTT
GGAAGCGCCCGAGCCCCGCGCCGTAGCCACCAACGGGCTGCGGGACAGGACCCATCGGCTGCAGCCGGTC
CCGGTACCGGTGCCGGTGCCAGTCCCAGTGGCGCCGGCCGTTCCCCCAAGAGGGGGCACGGACACAGCCG
GGGAGCGCGGGGGCTCTCGGGCGCCCGAGGTCTCCGACGCGCGGAAACGCTGCTTCGCCCTAGGCGCAGT
GGGGCCAGGACTCCCCACGCCGCCGCCGCCGCCGCCTCCTGCGCCCCAGAGCCAGGCACCTGGGGGCCCA
GAGGCACAGCCTTTCCGGGAGCCGGGTCTGCGTCCTCGCATCTTGCTGTGCGCACCGCCCGCGCGCCCCG
CGCCGTCAGCACCCCCAGCACCGCCAGCGCCCCCGGAGTCCACTGTGCGCCCTGCGCCCCCGACGCGCCC
CGGGGAAAGTTCCTACTCGTCAATTTCACACGTAATTTACAATAACCACCAGGATTCCTCCGCGTCGCCT
AGGAAACGACCGGGCGAAGCGACTGCCGCCTCCTCCGAGATCAAAGCCCTGCAGCAGACCCGGAGGCTCC
TGGCGAACGCCAGGGAGCGGACGCGGGTGCACACCATCAGCGCAGCCTTCGAGGCGCTCAGGAAGCAGGT
GCCGTGCTACTCATATGGGCAGAAGCTGTCCAAACTGGCCATCCTGAGGATCGCCTGTAACTACATCCTG
TCCCTGGCGCGGCTGGCTGACCTTGACTACAGTGCCGACCACAGCAACCTCAGCTTCTCCGAGTGTGTGC
AGCGCTGCACCCGCACCCTGCAGGCCGAGGGACGTGCCAAGAAGCGCAAGGAGTAG
