>Addgene plasmid #219338 | SFFV-ATOH8-Brd 420 | depositor partial sequence | sequence record 428495 | Barcode sequence
TGTACAGTTTTCATAGCGCT
